Addgene plasmid #247998: pET28-hisSumo-KE-Des27.2
Purpose: Expression of synthetic Kemp eliminase (Des27.2)
Depositing lab: Sarel Fleishman. Depositing organization: Weizmann Institute of Science. Publication: Complete computational design of high-efficiency Kemp elimination enzymes. Listov D, Vos E, Hoffka G, Hoch SY, Berg A, Hamer-Rogotner S, Dym O, Kamerlin SCL, Fleishman SJ. Nature. 2025 Jul;643(8074):1421-1427. doi: 10.1038/s41586-025-09136-2. Epub 2025 Jun 18. PubMed 40533551.
Backbone
  Vector backbone: pET28
  Vector type: Bacterial Expression
Growth in bacteria
  Bacterial resistance: Kanamycin, 50 μg/mL
  Growth temperature: 37°C
  Growth strain: DH5alpha
  Copy number: High Copy
Gene/Insert
  Gene/Insert name: KE-Des27.2
  Species: Synthetic
  Promoter: T7
  Tag / fusion protein: 12xHis-bdSumo (N terminal on insert)
  Cloning method: Golden Gate
Terms and licenses: Academic/Nonprofit Terms; Industry Terms: Not Available to Industry
How to cite: pET28-hisSumo-KE-Des27.2 was a gift from Sarel Fleishman (Addgene plasmid # 247998 ; http://n2t.net/addgene:247998 ; RRID:Addgene_247998)
