[The description below was written by a language model from this plasmid's Addgene catalogue record and pLannotate feature annotations shown in this document.]
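Description:
pET28-hisSumo-KE-Des27.2 is a bacterial expression plasmid of about 6.3 kb, built on the pET28 backbone, for producing a computationally designed synthetic Kemp eliminase, variant Des27.2, in E. coli. It is selected with kanamycin through the aph(3')-Ia KanR gene and replicates from a ColE1/pMB1-type origin. The pBR322-derived bom and rop elements are also annotated. The catalogue lists the plasmid as high copy, although rop normally moderates copy number. An f1 origin is present as well, along with short tetracycline-resistance gene fragments and a predicted E. coli ORF that are backbone remnants with no functional role.

The expression cassette follows the standard pET arrangement. A T7 promoter is followed directly by a lac operator and then the strong T7 gene 10 ribosome binding site, and a T7 terminator closes the unit. The plasmid carries lacI under its own promoter, so transcription stays repressed until IPTG or lactose is added, and expression requires a host that supplies T7 RNA polymerase. According to the catalogue, the insert was assembled by Golden Gate cloning and carries an N-terminal 12xHis-bdSUMO fusion. The feature table detects the SUMO module as a homology match to a plant SUMO1 fragment, which fits a Brachypodium-type SUMO domain. The Kemp eliminase coding region itself is not annotated, as expected for a de novo designed sequence, and presumably lies in the unannotated stretch after the SUMO segment. The His tag allows metal-affinity purification. SUMO fusions generally improve solubility and can be removed with a cognate SUMO protease. The construct is intended for recombinant production of the designed enzyme.
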