Features (pLannotate 1.2.2; 18 found; start..end, strand, type, name):
     10..59      +  CDS            SET1 (fragment): solubility-enhancement tag derived from T7 phage gene 10B
     67..114     +  terminator     T7 terminator: transcription terminator for bacteriophage T7 RNA polymerase
    151..579     +  rep_origin     f1 ori (sequence partly withheld): f1 bacteriophage origin of replication; arrow indicates direction of (+) strand synthesis
    632..689     +  promoter       AmpR promoter (fragment): bla
    698..1513    -  CDS            KanR: aminoglycoside phosphotransferase; aph(3')-Ia; confers resistance to kanamycin in bacteria or G418 (Geneticin®) in eukaryotes
   1635..2223    +  rep_origin     ori: high-copy-number ColE1/pMB1/pBR322/pUC origin of replication
   2409..2548    -  misc_feature   bom: basis of mobility region from pBR322
   2650..2841    -  CDS            rop: Rop protein, which maintains plasmids at low copy number; rop
   2858..3238    +  CDS            YPB1_ECOLX: Protein predicted: Swiss-Prot protein existence level 4. From Escherichia coli.
   3310..3601    -  CDS            TcR (fragment): tetracycline efflux protein; tet; confers resistance to tetracycline
   3616..3637    -  protein_bind   CAP binding site: CAP binding activates transcription in the presence of cAMP. E. coli catabolite activator protein
   3650..4732    -  CDS            lacI: lac repressor; lacI; The lac repressor binds to the lac operator to inhibit transcription in E. coli. This inhibition can be relieved by adding lactose or isopropyl-β-D-thiogalactopyranoside (IPTG).
   4733..4810    -  promoter       lacI promoter: lacI
   4818..5097    -  CDS            TcR (fragment): tetracycline efflux protein; tet; confers resistance to tetracycline
   5119..5137    +  promoter       T7 promoter: promoter for bacteriophage T7 RNA polymerase
   5138..5162    +  protein_bind   lac operator: The lac repressor binds to the lac operator to inhibit transcription in E. coli. This inhibition can be relieved by adding lactose or isopropyl-β-D-thiogalactopyranoside (IPTG). lac repressor encoded by lacI
   5177..5199    +  RBS            RBS: efficient ribosome binding site from bacteriophage T7 gene 10 (Olins and Rangwala, 1989)
   5287..5571    +  CDS            SUMO1 (fragment): SUMO1_ORYSJ - Also known as SMT3, SUM1. Experimental evidence at protein level: Swiss-Prot protein existence level 1. Ubiquitin-like protein which can be covalently attached to target lysines as a monomer. Does not seem to be involved in protein degradation and may function as an antagonist of ubiquitin in the degradation process (By similarity). From Oryza sativa subsp. japonica (Rice).
>Addgene plasmid #247998 | pET28-hisSumo-KE-Des27.2 | addgene full sequence | sequence record 494348 | Addgene NGS Result
TGAGATCCGGCTGCTAACAAAGCCCGAAAGGAAGCTGAGTTGGCTGCTGCCACCGCTGAGCAATAACTAG
CATAACCCCTTGGGGCCTCTAAACGGGTCTTGAGGGGTTTTTTGCTGAAAGGAGGAACTATATCCGGATT
GGCGAATGGG
[124 nt withheld, positions 151-274]
C
[91 nt withheld, positions 276-366]
A
[49 nt withheld, positions 368-416]
CCTTTGACGTTGGAGTCCACGTTCTTT
[37 nt withheld, positions 444-480]
ACCCTATCTCGGTCTATTCTTTTGATTTATAAGGGATTTTGCCGATTTCGGCCTATTGGTTAAAAAATGA
GCTGATTTAACAAAAATTTAACGCGAATTTTAACAAAATATTAACGCTTACAATTTAGGTGGCACTTTTC
GGGGAAATGTGCGCGGAACCCCTATTTGTTTATTTTTCTAAATACATTCAAATATGTATCCGCTCATGAA
TTAATTCTTAGAAAAACTCATCGAGCATCAAATGAAACTGCAATTTATTCATATCAGGATTATCAATACC
ATATTTTTGAAAAAGCCGTTTCTGTAATGAAGGAGAAAACTCACCGAGGCAGTTCCATAGGATGGCAAGA
TCCTGGTATCGGTCTGCGATTCCGACTCGTCCAACATCAATACAACCTATTAATTTCCCCTCGTCAAAAA
TAAGGTTATCAAGTGAGAAATCACCATGAGTGACGACTGAATCCGGTGAGAATGGCAAAAGTTTATGCAT
TTCTTTCCAGACTTGTTCAACAGGCCAGCCATTACGCTCGTCATCAAAATCACTCGCATCAACCAAACCG
TTATTCATTCGTGATTGCGCCTGAGCGAGACGAAATACGCGATCGCTGTTAAAAGGACAATTACAAACAG
GAATCGAATGCAACCGGCGCAGGAACACTGCCAGCGCATCAACAATATTTTCACCTGAATCAGGATATTC
TTCTAATACCTGGAATGCTGTTTTCCCGGGGATCGCAGTGGTGAGTAACCATGCATCATCAGGAGTACGG
ATAAAATGCTTGATGGTCGGAAGAGGCATAAATTCCGTCAGCCAGTTTAGTCTGACCATCTCATCTGTAA
CATCATTGGCAACGCTACCTTTGCCATGTTTCAGAAACAACTCTGGCGCATCGGGCTTCCCATACAATCG
ATAGATTGTCGCACCTGATTGCCCGACATTATCGCGAGCCCATTTATACCCATATAAATCAGCATCCATG
TTGGAATTTAATCGCGGCCTAGAGCAAGACGTTTCCCGTTGAATATGGCTCATAACACCCCTTGTATTAC
TGTTTATGTAAGCAGACAGTTTTATTGTTCATGACCAAAATCCCTTAACGTGAGTTTTCGTTCCACTGAG
CGTCAGACCCCGTAGAAAAGATCAAAGGATCTTCTTGAGATCCTTTTTTTCTGCGCGTAATCTGCTGCTT
GCAAACAAAAAAACCACCGCTACCAGCGGTGGTTTGTTTGCCGGATCAAGAGCTACCAACTCTTTTTCCG
AAGGTAACTGGCTTCAGCAGAGCGCAGATACCAAATACTGTCCTTCTAGTGTAGCCGTAGTTAGGCCACC
ACTTCAAGAACTCTGTAGCACCGCCTACATACCTCGCTCTGCTAATCCTGTTACCAGTGGCTGCTGCCAG
TGGCGATAAGTCGTGTCTTACCGGGTTGGACTCAAGACGATAGTTACCGGATAAGGCGCAGCGGTCGGGC
TGAACGGGGGGTTCGTGCACACAGCCCAGCTTGGAGCGAACGACCTACACCGAACTGAGATACCTACAGC
GTGAGCTATGAGAAAGCGCCACGCTTCCCGAAGGGAGAAAGGCGGACAGGTATCCGGTAAGCGGCAGGGT
CGGAACAGGAGAGCGCACGAGGGAGCTTCCAGGGGGAAACGCCTGGTATCTTTATAGTCCTGTCGGGTTT
CGCCACCTCTGACTTGAGCGTCGATTTTTGTGATGCTCGTCAGGGGGGCGGAGCCTATGGAAAAACGCCA
GCAACGCGGCCTTTTTACGGTTCCTGGCCTTTTGCTGGCCTTTTGCTCACATGTTCTTTCCTGCGTTATC
CCCTGATTCTGTGGATAACCGTATTACCGCCTTTGAGTGAGCTGATACCGCTCGCCGCAGCCGAACGACC
GAGCGCAGCGAGTCAGTGAGCGAGGAAGCGGAAGAGCGCCTGATGCGGTATTTTCTCCTTACGCATCTGT
GCGGTATTTCACACCGCAATGGTGCACTCTCAGTACAATCTGCTCTGATGCCGCATAGTTAAGCCAGTAT
ACACTCCGCTATCGCTACGTGACTGGGTCATGGCTGCGCCCCGACACCCGCCAACACCCGCTGACGCGCC
CTGACGGGCTTGTCTGCTCCCGGCATCCGCTTACAGACAAGCTGTGACCGTCTCCGGGAGCTGCATGTGT
CAGAGGTTTTCACCGTCATCACCGAAACGCGCGAGGCAGCTGCGGTAAAGCTCATCAGCGTGGTCGTGAA
GCGATTCACAGATGTCTGCCTGTTCATCCGCGTCCAGCTCGTTGAGTTTCTCCAGAAGCGTTAATGTCTG
GCTTCTGATAAAGCGGGCCATGTTAAGGGCGGTTTTTTCCTGTTTGGTCACTGATGCCTCCGTGTAAGGG
GGATTTCTGTTCATGGGGGTAATGATACCGATGAAACGAGAGAGGATGCTCACGATACGGGTTACTGATG
ATGAACATGCCCGGTTACTGGAACGTTGTGAGGGTAAACAACTGGCGGTATGGATGCGGCGGGACCAGAG
AAAAATCACTCAGGGTCAATGCCAGCGCTTCGTTAATACAGATGTAGGTGTTCCACAGGGTAGCCAGCAG
CATCCTGCGATGCAGATCCGGAACATAATGGTGCAGGGCGCTGACTTCCGCGTTTCCAGACTTTACGAAA
CACGGAAACCGAAGACCATTCATGTTGTTGCTCAGGTCGCAGACGTTTTGCAGCAGCAGTCGCTTCACGT
TCGCTCGCGTATCGGTGATTCATTCTGCTAACCAGTAAGGCAACCCCGCCAGCCTAGCCGGGTCCTCAAC
GACAGGAGCACGATCATGCGCACCCGTGGGGCCGCCATGCCGGCGATAATGGCCTGCTTCTCGCCGAAAC
GTTTGGTGGCGGGACCAGTGACGAAGGCTTGAGCGAGGGCGTGCAAGATTCCGAATACCGCAAGCGACAG
GCCGATCATCGTCGCGCTCCAGCGAAAGCGGTCCTCGCCGAAAATGACCCAGAGCGCTGCCGGCACCTGT
CCTACGAGTTGCATGATAAAGAAGACAGTCATAAGTGCGGCGACGATAGTCATGCCCCGCGCCCACCGGA
AGGAGCTGACTGGGTTGAAGGCTCTCAAGGGCATCGGTCGAGATCCCGGTGCCTAATGAGTGAGCTAACT
TACATTAATTGCGTTGCGCTCACTGCCCGCTTTCCAGTCGGGAAACCTGTCGTGCCAGCTGCATTAATGA
ATCGGCCAACGCGCGGGGAGAGGCGGTTTGCGTATTGGGCGCCAGGGTGGTTTTTCTTTTCACCAGTGAG
ACGGGCAACAGCTGATTGCCCTTCACCGCCTGGCCCTGAGAGAGTTGCAGCAAGCGGTCCACGCTGGTTT
GCCCCAGCAGGCGAAAATCCTGTTTGATGGTGGTTAACGGCGGGATATAACATGAGCTGTCTTCGGTATC
GTCGTATCCCACTACCGAGATATCCGCACCAACGCGCAGCCCGGACTCGGTAATGGCGCGCATTGCGCCC
AGCGCCATCTGATCGTTGGCAACCAGCATCGCAGTGGGAACGATGCCCTCATTCAGCATTTGCATGGTTT
GTTGAAAACCGGACATGGCACTCCAGTCGCCTTCCCGTTCCGCTATCGGCTGAATTTGATTGCGAGTGAG
ATATTTATGCCAGCCAGCCAGACGCAGACGCGCCGAGACAGAACTTAATGGGCCCGCTAACAGCGCGATT
TGCTGGTGACCCAATGCGACCAGATGCTCCACGCCCAGTCGCGTACCGTCTTCATGGGAGAAAATAATAC
TGTTGATGGGTGTCTGGTCAGAGACATCAAGAAATAACGCCGGAACATTAGTGCAGGCAGCTTCCACAGC
AATGGCATCCTGGTCATCCAGCGGATAGTTAATGATCAGCCCACTGACGCGTTGCGCGAGAAGATTGTGC
ACCGCCGCTTTACAGGCTTCGACGCCGCTTCGTTCTACCATCGACACCACCACGCTGGCACCCAGTTGAT
CGGCGCGAGATTTAATCGCCGCGACAATTTGCGACGGCGCGTGCAGGGCCAGACTGGAGGTGGCAACGCC
AATCAGCAACGACTGTTTGCCCGCCAGTTGTTGTGCCACGCGGTTGGGAATGTAATTCAGCTCCGCCATC
GCCGCTTCCACTTTTTCCCGCGTTTTCGCAGAAACGTGGCTGGCCTGGTTCACCACGCGGGAAACGGTCT
GATAAGAGACACCGGCATACTCTGCGACATCGTATAACGTTACTGGTTTCACATTCACCACCCTGAATTG
ACTCTCTTCCGGGCGCTATCATGCCATACCGCGAAAGGTTTTGCGCCATTCGATGGTGTCCGGGATCTCG
ACGCTCTCCCTTATGCGACTCCTGCATTAGGAAGCAGCCCAGTAGTAGGTTGAGGCCGTTGAGCACCGCC
GCCGCAAGGAATGGTGCATGCAAGGAGATGGCGCCCAACAGTCCCCCGGCCACGGGGCCTGCCACCATAC
CCACGCCGAAACAAGCGCTCATGAGCCCGAAGTGGCGAGCCCGATCTTCCCCATCGGTGATGTCGGCGAT
ATAGGCGCCAGCAACCGCACCTGTGGCGCCGGTGATGCCGGCCACGATGCGTCCGGCGTAGAGGATCGAG
ATCTCGATCCCGCGAAATTAATACGACTCACTATAGGGGAATTGTGAGCGGATAACAATTCCCCTCTAGA
AATAATTTTGTTTAACTTTAAGAAGGAGATATACCATGAGCAAGCATCACCATCATTCAGGCCATCACCA
TACCGGACACCACCATCATTCAGGCAGTCATCACCATTCCGGATCTGCTGCGGGTGGCGAAGAAGATAAG
AAACCGGCAGGTGGCGAAGGTGGCGGTGCCCATATCAACCTGAAAGTGAAAGGTCAAGACGGCAACGAAG
TCTTTTTCCGCATCAAACGTTCTACCCAGCTGAAAAAGCTGATGAACGCATACTGTGACCGTCAGTCTGT
AGACATGACCGCAATTGCTTTCCTGTTTGATGGTCGTCGCCTGCGTGCGGAACAGACCCCGGATGAACTG
GAGATGGAAGATGGCGACGAAATCGACGCAATGCTTCATCAGACTGGTGGCATGCCGAGCGCGCTGGATG
CGATTGTGGCGGATGTACGCGAAGATGTTGCAGCACGTGAGGCCGTTGTTCCTTTCGACGAGATCAAGGA
GCGTGCCGCCCGTGCCCCGCCACCACGTGACGTTTTGGCAGCTTTACGTGCCCCTGGTGTTGGTATCATC
GCATTGTACTTACGTAAGTCTCCTTCAGGTTTGGACGTAGAGCGTGACCCCATCGAGTACGCCAAGACGG
CCGAGAAGTACGCAGTTGCATTGGTCGTTTTCACGGACGAGAAGTACTACAATGGTTCGTACGAGGACCT
TGAGAAGATCCGTTCGGCTGTTGACATCCCAGTTATCTGTTTCGACTTCATCGTTGACCCCTACCAAATC
TACTTGGCCCGTGCCTACCAAGCAGACGCTATCGTTCTCTTGCTCTCTGTTTTGGACGACGAGCAATACC
GTCAACTCGCCGCCGTAGCTCACAGTTTAAATATGGGAGTAATCGTTGACGTTCACACTGAGGAAGAGCT
TGAGCGTGCCCTTAAGGCTGGTGCTGAGATCATCGGTATCTTAAATCAAGACCTTAAGACTTTCGAGGTA
GACCGTAATACTGCCGAGCGTTTAGGGCGTTTGGCCCGTGAGCGTGGATTCACGGGTGTCTTGTTGGCCG
TAGGTGGATACTCGACGAAGGAAGAGCTCAAGTCAATGCGTGGATTATTCGACGCAGTCTTAATCGGAGA
GTCGTTAATGCGTGCCCCGGATCCGGAAAAAGCGATTCGCGAACTGGTGGGCTAATAA
